>Addgene plasmid #15777 | pCAG-DsRed2 | addgene full sequence | sequence record 358564 | Addgene Partial NGS Result
GGGCGAGGCGGAGAGGTGCGGCGGCAGCCAATCAGAGCGGCGCGCTCCGAAAGTTTCCTTTTATGGCGAG
GCGGCGGCGGCGGCGGCCCTATAAAAAGCGAAGCGCGCGGCGGGCGGGAGTCGCTGCGCGCTGCCTTCGC
CCCGTGCCCCGCTCCGCCGCCGCCTCGCGCCGCCCGCCCCGGCTCTGACTGACCGCGTTACTCCCACAGG
TGAGCGGGCGGGACGGCCCTTCTCCTCCGGGCTGTAATTAGCGCTTGGTTTAATGACGGCTTGTTTCTTT
TCTGTGGCTGCGTGAAAGCCTTGAGGGGCTCCGGGAGGGCCCTTTGTGCGGGGGGAGCGGCTCGGGGGGT
GCGTGCGTGTGTGTGTGCGTGGGGAGCGCCGCGTGCGGCTCCGCGCTGCCCGGCGGCTGTGAGCGCTGCG
GGCGCGGCGCGGGGCTTTGTGCGCTCCGCAGTGTGCGCGAGGGGAGCGCGGCCGGGGGCGGTGCCCCGCG
GTGCGGGGGGGGCTGCGAGGGGAACAAAGGCTGCGTGCGGGGTGTGTGCGTGGGGGGGTGAGCAGGGGGT
GTGGGCGCGTCGGTCGGGCTGCAACCCCCCCTGCACCCCCCTCCCCGAGTTGCTGAGCACGGCCCGGCTT
CGGGTGCGGGGCTCCGTACGGGGCGTGGCGCGGGGCTCGCCGTGCCGGGCGGGGGGTGGCGGCAGGTGGG
GGTGCCGGGCGGGGCGGGGCCGCCTCGGGCCGGGGAGGGCTCGGGGGAGGGGCGCGGCGGCCCCCGGAGC
GCCGGCGGCTGTCGAGGCGCGGCGAGCCGCAGCCATTGCCTTTTATGGTAATCGTGCGAGAGGGCGCAGG
GACTTCCTTTGTCCCAAATCTGTGCGGAGCCGAAATCTGGGAGGCGCCGCCGCACCCCCTCTAGCGGGCG
CGGGGCGAAGCGGTGCGGCGCCGGCAGGAAGGAAATGGGCGGGGAGGGCCTTCGTGCGTCGCCGCGCCGC
CGTCCCCTTCTCCCTCTCCAGCCTCGGGGCTGTCCGCGGGGGGACGGCTGCCTTCGGGGGGGACGGGGCA
GGGCGGGGTTCGGCTTCTGGCGTGTGACCGGCGGCTCTAGAGCCTCTGCTAACCATGTTCATGCCTTCTT
CTTTTTCCTACAGCTCCTGGGCAACGTGCTGGTTATTGTGCTGTCTCATCATTTTGGCAAAGAATTGTGG
CGGCCGCCTGGGCCGGTGACCGTACCGGGCCCCCCCTCGAGCTCAAGCTTCGAATTCTGCAGTCGACGGT
ACCGCGGGCCCGGGATCCACCGGTCGCCACCATGGCCTCCTCCGAGAACGTCATCACCGAGTTCATGCGC
TTCAAGGTGCGCATGGAGGGCACCGTGAACGGCCACGAGTTCGAGATCGAGGGCGAGGGCGAGGGCCGCC
CCTACGAGGGCCACAACACCGTGAAGCTGAAGGTGACCAAGGGCGGCCCCCTGCCCTTCGCCTGGGACAT
CCTGTCCCCCCAGTTCCAGTACGGCTCCAAGGTGTACGTGAAGCACCCCGCCGACATCCCCGACTACAAG
AAGCTGTCCTTCCCCGAGGGCTTCAAGTGGGAGCGCGTGATGAACTTCGAGGACGGCGGCGTGGCGACCG
TGACCCAGGACTCCTCCCTGCAGGACGGCTGCTTCATCTACAAGGTGAAGTTCATCGGCGTGAACTTCCC
CTCCGACGGCCCCGTGATGCAGAAGAAGACCATGGGCTGGGAGGCCTCCACCGAGCGCCTGTACCCCCGC
GACGGCGTGCTGAAGGGCGAGACCCACAAGGCCCTGAAGCTGAAGGACGGCGGCCACTACCTGGTGGAGT
TCAAGTCCATCTACATGGCCAAGAAGCCCGTGCAGCTGCCCGGCTACTACTACGTGGACGCCAAGCTGGA
CATCACCTCCCACAACGAGGACTACACCATCGTGGAGCAGTACGAGCGCACCGAGGGCCGCCACCACCTG
TTCCTGTAGCGGCCGCCACCGCGGTGGAGCTGTTTAAACGGCCCTATTCTATAGTGTCACCTAAATGCTA
GAGCTCGCTGATCAGCCTCGACTGTGCCTTCTAGTTGCCAGCCATCTGTTGTTTGCCCCTCCCCCGTGCC
TTCCTTGACCCTGGAAGGTGCCACTCCCACTGTCCTTTCCTAATAAAATGAGGAAATTGCATCGCATTGT
CTGAGTAGGTGTCATTCTATTCTGGGGGGTGGGGTGGGGCAGGACAGCAAGGGGGAGGATTGGGAAGACA
ATAGCGCGGCCGCTCTAGCCAATTCGCCCTATAGTGAGTCGTATTACAATTCACTGGCCGTCGTTTTACA
ACGTCGTGACTGGGAAAACCCTGGCGTTACCCAACTTAATCGCCTTGCAGCACATCCCCCTTTCGCCAGC
TGGCGTAATAGCGAAGAGGCCCGCACCGATCGCCCTTCCCAACAGTTGCGCAGCCTGAATGGCGAATGGG
[124 nt withheld, positions 2451-2574]
C
[91 nt withheld, positions 2576-2666]
A
[49 nt withheld, positions 2668-2716]
CCTTTGACGTTGGAGTCCACGTTCTTT
[37 nt withheld, positions 2744-2780]
ACCCTATCTCGGTCTATTCTTTTGATTTATAAGGGATTTTGCCGATTTCGGCCTATTGGTTAAAAAATGA
GCTGATTTAACAAAAATTTAACGCGAATTTTAACAAAATATTAACGCTTACAATTTAGGTGGCACTTTTC
GGGGAAATGTGCGCGGAACCCCTATTTGTTTATTTTTCTAAATACATTCAAATATGTATCCGCTCATGAG
ACAATAACCCTGATAAATGCTTCAATAATATTGAAAAAGGAAGAGTATGAGTATTCAACATTTCCGTGTC
GCCCTTATTCCCTTTTTTGCGGCATTTTGCCTTCCTGTTTTTGCTCACCCAGAAACGCTGGTGAAAGTAA
AAGATGCTGAAGATCAGTTGGGTGCACGAGTGGGTTACATCGAACTGGATCTCAACAGCGGTAAGATCCT
TGAGAGTTTTCGCCCCGAAGAACGTTTTCCAATGATGAGCACTTTTAAAGTTCTGCTATGTGGCGCGGTA
TTATCCCGTATTGACGCCGGGCAAGAGCAACTCGGTCGCCGCATACACTATTCTCAGAATGACTTGGTTG
AGTACTCACCAGTCACAGAAAAGCATCTTACGGATGGCATGACAGTAAGAGAATTATGCAGTGCTGCCAT
AACCATGAGTGATAACACTGCGGCCAACTTACTTCTGACAACGATCGGAGGACCGAAGGAGCTAACCGCT
TTTTTGCACAACATGGGGGATCATGTAACTCGCCTTGATCGTTGGGAACCGGAGCTGAATGAAGCCATAC
CAAACGACGAGCGTGACACCACGATGCCTGTAGCAATGGCAACAACGTTGCGCAAACTATTAACTGGCGA
ACTACTTACTCTAGCTTCCCGGCAACAATTAATAGACTGGATGGAGGCGGATAAAGTTGCAGGACCACTT
CTGCGCTCGGCCCTTCCGGCTGGCTGGTTTATTGCTGATAAATCTGGAGCCGGTGAGCGTGGGTCTCGCG
GTATCATTGCAGCACTGGGGCCAGATGGTAAGCCCTCCCGTATCGTAGTTATCTACACGACGGGGAGTCA
GGCAACTATGGATGAACGAAATAGACAGATCGCTGAGATAGGTGCCTCACTGATTAAGCATTGGTAACTG
TCAGACCAAGTTTACTCATATATACTTTAGATTGATTTAAAACTTCATTTTTAATTTAAAAGGATCTAGG
TGAAGATCCTTTTTGATAATCTCATGACCAAAATCCCTTAACGTGAGTTTTCGTTCCACTGAGCGTCAGA
CCCCGTAGAAAAGATCAAAGGATCTTCTTGAGATCCTTTTTTTCTGCGCGTAATCTGCTGCTTGCAAACA
AAAAAACCACCGCTACCAGCGGTGGTTTGTTTGCCGGATCAAGAGCTACCAACTCTTTTTCCGAAGGTAA
CTGGCTTCAGCAGAGCGCAGATACCAAATACTGTTCTTCTAGTGTAGCCGTAGTTAGGCCACCACTTCAA
GAACTCTGTAGCACCGCCTACATACCTCGCTCTGCTAATCCTGTTACCAGTGGCTGCTGCCAGTGGCGAT
AAGTCGTGTCTTACCGGGTTGGACTCAAGACGATAGTTACCGGATAAGGCGCAGCGGTCGGGCTGAACGG
GGGGTTCGTGCACACAGCCCAGCTTGGAGCGAACGACCTACACCGAACTGAGATACCTACAGCGTGAGCT
ATGAGAAAGCGCCACGCTTCCCGAAGGGAGAAAGGCGGACAGGTATCCGGTAAGCGGCAGGGTCGGAACA
GGAGAGCGCACGAGGGAGCTTCCAGGGGGAAACGCCTGGTATCTTTATAGTCCTGTCGGGTTTCGCCACC
TCTGACTTGAGCGTCGATTTTTGTGATGCTCGTCAGGGGGGCGGAGCCTATGGAAAAACGCCAGCAACGC
GGCCTTTTTACGGTTCCTGGCCTTTTGCTGGCCTTTTGCTCACATGTTCTTTCCTGCGTTATCCCCTGAT
TCTGTGGATAACCGTATTACCGCCTTTGAGTGAGCTGATACCGCTCGCCGCAGCCGAACGACCGAGCGCA
GCGAGTCAGTGAGCGAGGAAGCGGAAGAGCGCCCAATACGCAAACCGCCTCTCCCCGCGCGTTGGCCGAT
TCATTAATGCAGCTGGCACGACAGGTTTCCCGACTGGAAAGCGGGCAGTGAGCGCAACGCAATTAATGTG
AGTTAGCTCACTCATTAGGCACCCCAGGCTTTACACTTTATGCTTCCGGCTCGTATGTTGTGTGGAATTG
TGAGCGGATAACAATTTCACACAGGAAACAGCTATGACCATGATTACGCCAAGCTCGAAATTAACCCTCA
CTAAAGGGAACAAAAGCTGGAGCTCCACTCGACATTGATTATTGACTAGTTATTAATAGTAATCAATTAC
GGGGTCATTAGTTCATAGCCCATATATGGAGTTCCGCGTTACATAACTTACGGTAAATGGCCCGCCTGGC
TGACCGCCCAACGACCCCCGCCCATTGACGTCAATAATGACGTATGTTCCCATAGTAACGCCAATAGGGA
CTTTCCATTGACGTCAATGGGTGGAGTATTTACGGTAAACTGCCCACTTGGCAGTACATCAAGTGTATCA
TATGCCAAGTACGCCCCCTATTGACGTCAATGACGGTAAATGGCCCGCCTGGCATTATGCCCAGTACATG
ACCTTATGGGACTTTCCTACTTGGCAGTACATCTACGTATTAGTCATCGCTATTACCATGGTCGAGGTGA
GCCCCACGTTCTGCTTCACTCTCCCCATCTCCCCCCCCTCCCCACCCCCAATTTTGTATTTATTTATTTT
TTAATTATTTTGTGCAGCGATGGGGGCGGGGGG
Features (pLannotate 1.2.2; 20 found; start..end, strand, type, name):
    117..1133    +  intron         chimeric intron: chimera between introns from chicken β-actin and rabbit β-globin
   1226..1278    +  misc_feature   MCS: multiple cloning site
   1292..1969    +  CDS            DsRed2: improved tetrameric variant of DsRed fluorescent protein mammalian codon-optimized
   1968..1991    -  misc_feature   MCS (fragment): pBluescript multiple cloning site
   2008..2026    -  promoter       SP6 promoter: promoter for bacteriophage SP6 RNA polymerase
   2052..2163    +  polyA_signal   bGH poly(A) signal: bovine growth hormone polyadenylation signal
   2268..2286    -  promoter       T7 promoter: promoter for bacteriophage T7 RNA polymerase
   2289..2446    +  CDS            lacZα (fragment): LacZα fragment of β-galactosidase; lacZ fragment
   2451..2879    +  rep_origin     f1 ori (sequence partly withheld): f1 bacteriophage origin of replication; arrow indicates direction of (+) strand synthesis
   2932..3036    +  promoter       AmpR promoter: bla
   3037..3897    +  CDS            AmpR: β-lactamase; bla; confers resistance to ampicillin, carbenicillin, and related antibiotics
   4068..4656    +  rep_origin     ori: high-copy-number ColE1/pMB1/pBR322/pUC origin of replication
   4839..4931    +  CDS            lacI (fragment): lac repressor; lacI; The lac repressor binds to the lac operator to inhibit transcription in E. coli. This inhibition can be relieved by adding lactose or isopropyl-β-D-thiogalactopyranoside (IPTG).
   4944..4965    +  protein_bind   CAP binding site: CAP binding activates transcription in the presence of cAMP. E. coli catabolite activator protein
   4980..5010    +  promoter       lac promoter: promoter for the E. coli lac operon
   5018..5034    +  protein_bind   lac operator: The lac repressor binds to the lac operator to inhibit transcription in E. coli. This inhibition can be relieved by adding lactose or isopropyl-β-D-thiogalactopyranoside (IPTG). lac repressor encoded by lacI
   5079..5097    +  promoter       T3 promoter: promoter for bacteriophage T3 RNA polymerase
   5121..5500    +  enhancer       CMV enhancer: human cytomegalovirus immediate early enhancer
   5502..3       +  promoter       chicken β-actin promoter (fragment) (across the origin): contains a 21-bp deletion relative to the standard chicken β-actin promoter
   5603..116     +  promoter       chicken β-actin promoter (fragment) (across the origin): contains a 21-bp deletion relative to the standard chicken β-actin promoter
