>Addgene plasmid #15777 | pCAG-DsRed2 Sequencing Result | analyzer sequence | sequence record 129508
CAGCTGGCACGACAGGTTTCCCGACTGGAAAGCGGGCAGTGAGCGCAACGCAATTAATGTGAGTTAGCTC
ACTCATTAGGCACCCCAGGCTTTACACTTTATGCTTCCGGCTCGTATGTTGTGTGGAATTGTGAGCGGAT
AACAATTTCACACAGGAAACAGCTATGACCATGATTACGCCAAGCTCGAAATTAACCCTCACTAAAGGGA
ACAAAAGCTGGAGCTCCACTCGACATTGATTATTGACTAGTTATTAATAGTAATCAATTACGGGGTCATT
AGTTCATAGCCCATATATGGAGTTCCGCGTTACATAACTTACGGTAAATGGCCCGCCTGGCTGACCGCCC
AACGACCCCCGCCCATTGACGTCAATAATGACGTATGTTCCCATAGTAACGCCAATAGGGACTTTCCATT
GACGTCAATGGGTGGAGTATTTACGGTAAACTGCCCACTTGGCAGTACATCAAGTGTATCATATGCCAAG
TACGCCCCCTATTGACGTCAATGACGGTAAATGGCCCGCCTGGCATTATGCCCAGTACATGACCTTATGG
GACTTTCCTACTTGGCAGTACATCTACGTATTAGTCATCGCTATTACCATGGTCGAGGTGAGCCCCACGT
TCTGCTTCACTCTCCCCATCTCCCCCCCCTCCCCACCCCCAATTTTGTATTTATTTATTTTTTAATTATT
TTGTGCAGCGATGGGGGCGGGGGGGGGGGGGGGGCGCGCGCCAGGCGGGGCGGGGCGGGGCGAGGGGCGG
GGCGGGGCGAGGCGGAGAGGTGCGGCGGCAGCCAATCAGAGCGGCGCGCTCCGAAAGTTTCCTTTTATGG
CGAGGCGGCGGCGGCGGCGGCCCTATAAAAAGCGAAGCGCGCGGCGGGCGGGAGTCGCTGCGCGCTGCCT
TCGCCCCGTGCCCCGCTCCGCCGCCGCCTCGCGCCGCCCGCCCCGGCTCTGACTGACCGCGTTACTCCCA
CAGGTGAGCGGGCGGGACGGCCCTTCTCCTCCGGGCTGTAATTAGCGCTTGGTTTAATGACGGCTTGTTT
CTTTTCTGTGGCTGCGTGAAAGCCTTGAGGGGCTCCGGGAGGGCCCTTTGTGCGGGGGGAGCGGCTCGGG
GGGTGCGTGCGTGTGTGTGTGCGTGGGGAGCGCCGCGTGCGGCTCCGCGCTGCCCGGCGGCTGTGAGCGC
TGCGGGCGCGGCGCGGGGCTTTGTGCGCTCCGCAGTGTGCGCGAGGGGAGCGCGGCCGGGGGCGGTGCCC
CGCGGTGCGGGGGGGGCTGCGAGGGGAACAAAGGCTGCGTGCGGGGTGTGTGCGTGGGGGGGTGAGCAGG
GGGTGTGGGCGCGTCGGTCGGGCTGCAACCCCCCCTGCACCCCCCTCCCCGAGTTGCTGAGCACGGCCCG
GCTTCGGGTGCGGGGCTCCGTACGGGGCGTGGCGCGGGGCTCGCCGTGCCGGGCGGGGGGTGGCGGCAGG
TGGGGGTGCCGGGCGGGGCGGGGCCGCCTCGGGCCGGGGAGGGCTCGGGGGAGGGGCGCGGCGGCCCCCG
GAGCGCCGGCGGCTGTCGAGGCGCGGCGAGCCGCAGCCATTGCCTTTTATGGTAATCGTGCGAGAGGGCG
CAGGGACTTCCTTTGTCCCAAATCTGTGCGGAGCCGAAATCTGGGAGGCGCCGCCGCACCCCCTCTAGCG
GGCGCGGGGCGAAGCGGTGCGGCGCCGGCAGGAAGGAAATGGGCGGGGAGGGCCTTCGTGCGTCGCCGCG
CCGCCGTCCCCTTCTCCCTCTCCAGCCTCGGGGCTGTCCGCGGGGGGACGGCTGCCTTCGGGGGGGACGG
GGCAGGGCGGGGTTCGGCTTCTGGCGTGTGACCGGCGGCTCTAGAGCCTCTGCTAACCATGTTCATGCCT
TCTTCTTTTTCCTACAGCTCCTGGGCAACGTGCTGGTTATTGTGCTGTCTCATCATTTTGGCAAAGAATT
GTGGCGGCCGCCTGGGCCGGTGACCGTACCGGGCCCCCCCTCGAGCTCAAGCTTCGAATTCTGCAGTCGA
CGGTACCGCGGGCCCGGGATCCACCGGTCGCCACCATGGCCTCCTCCGAGAACGTCATCACCGAGTTCAT
GCGCTTCAAGGTGCGCATGGAGGGCACCGTGAACGGCCACGAGTTCGAGATCGAGGGCGAGGGCGAGGGC
CGCCCCTACGAGGGCCACAACACCGTGAAGCTGAAGGTGACCAAGGGCGGCCCCCTGCCCTTCGCCTGGG
ACATCCTGTCCCCCCAGTTCCAGTACGGCTCCAAGGTGTACGTGAAGCACCCCGCCGACATCCCCGACTA
CAAGAAGCTGTCCTTCCCCGAGGGCTTCAAGTGGGAGCGCGTGATGAACTTCGAGGACGGCGGCGTGGCG
ACCGTGACCCAGGACTCCTCCCTGCAGGACGGCTGCTTCATCTACAAGGTGAAGTTCATCGGCGTGAACT
TCCCCTCCGACGGCCCCGTGATGCAGAAGAAGACCATGGGCTGGGAGGCCTCCACCGAGCGCCTGTACCC
CCGCGACGGCGTGCTGAAGGGCGAGACCCACAAGGCCCTGAAGCTGAAGGACGGCGGCCACTACCTGGTG
GAGTTCAAGTCCATCTACATGGCCAAGAAGCCCGTGCAGCTGCCCGGCTACTACTACGTGGACGCCAAGC
TGGACATCACCTCCCACAACGAGGACTACACCATCGTGGAGCAGTACGAGCGCACCGAGGGCCGCCACCA
CCTGTTCCTGTAGCGGCCGCCACCGCGGTGGAGCTGTTTAAACGGCCCTATTCTATAGTGTCACCTAAAT
GCTAGAGCTCGCTGATCAGCCTCGACTGTGCCTTCTAGTTGCCAGCCATCTGTTGTTTGCCCCTCCCCCG
TGCCTTCCTTGACCCTGGAAGGTGCCACTCCCACTGTCCTTTCCTAATAAAATGAGGAAATTGCATCGCA
TTGTCTGAGTAGGTGTCATTCTATTCTGGGGGGTGGGGTGGGGCAGGACAGCAAGGGGGAGGATTGGGAA
GACAATAGCGCGGCCGCTCTAGCCAATTCGCCCTATAGTGAGTCGTATTACAATTCACTGGCCGTCGTTT
TACAACGTCGTGACTGGGAAAACCCTGGCGTTACCCAACTTAATCGCCTTGCAGCACATCCCCCTTTCGC
CAGCTGGCGTAATAGCGAAGAGGCCCGCACCGATCGCCCTTCCCAACAGTTGCGCAGCCTGAATGGCGAA
TGGG
[124 nt withheld, positions 3225-3348]
C
[91 nt withheld, positions 3350-3440]
A
[49 nt withheld, positions 3442-3490]
CCTTTGACGTTGGAGTCCACGTTCTTT
[37 nt withheld, positions 3518-3554]
ACCCTATCTCGGTCTATTCTTTTGATTTATAAGGGATTTTGCCGATTTCGGCCTATTGGTTAAAAAATGA
GCTGATTTAACAAAAATTTAACGCGAATTTTAACAAAATATTAACGCTTACAATTTAGGTGGCACTTTTC
GGGGAAATGTGCGCGGAACCCCTATTTGTTTATTTTTCTAAATACATTCAAATATGTATCCGCTCATGAG
ACAATAACCCTGATAAATGCTTCAATAATATTGAAAAAGGAAGAGTATGAGTATTCAACATTTCCGTGTC
GCCCTTATTCCCTTTTTTGCGGCATTTTGCCTTCCTGTTTTTGCTCACCCAGAAACGCTGGTGAAAGTAA
AAGATGCTGAAGATCAGTTGGGTGCACGAGTGGGTTACATCGAACTGGATCTCAACAGCGGTAAGATCCT
TGAGAGTTTTCGCCCCGAAGAACGTTTTCCAATGATGAGCACTTTTAAAGTTCTGCTATGTGGCGCGGTA
TTATCCCGTATTGACGCCGGGCAAGAGCAACTCGGTCGCCGCATACACTATTCTCAGAATGACTTGGTTG
AGTACTCACCAGTCACAGAAAAGCATCTTACGGATGGCATGACAGTAAGAGAATTATGCAGTGCTGCCAT
AACCATGAGTGATAACACTGCGGCCAACTTACTTCTGACAACGATCGGAGGACCGAAGGAGCTAACCGCT
TTTTTGCACAACATGGGGGATCATGTAACTCGCCTTGATCGTTGGGAACCGGAGCTGAATGAAGCCATAC
CAAACGACGAGCGTGACACCACGATGCCTGTAGCAATGGCAACAACGTTGCGCAAACTATTAACTGGCGA
ACTACTTACTCTAGCTTCCCGGCAACAATTAATAGACTGGATGGAGGCGGATAAAGTTGCAGGACCACTT
CTGCGCTCGGCCCTTCCGGCTGGCTGGTTTATTGCTGATAAATCTGGAGCCGGTGAGCGTGGGTCTCGCG
GTATCATTGCAGCACTGGGGCCAGATGGTAAGCCCTCCCGTATCGTAGTTATCTACACGACGGGGAGTCA
GGCAACTATGGATGAACGAAATAGACAGATCGCTGAGATAGGTGCCTCACTGATTAAGCATTGGTAACTG
TCAGACCAAGTTTACTCATATATACTTTAGATTGATTTAAAACTTCATTTTTAATTTAAAAGGATCTAGG
TGAAGATCCTTTTTGATAATCTCATGACCAAAATCCCTTAACGTGAGTTTTCGTTCCACTGAGCGTCAGA
CCCCGTAGAAAAGATCAAAGGATCTTCTTGAGATCCTTTTTTTCTGCGCGTAATCTGCTGCTTGCAAACA
AAAAAACCACCGCTACCAGCGGTGGTTTGTTTGCCGGATCAAGAGCTACCAACTCTTTTTCCGAAGGTAA
CTGGCTTCAGCAGAGCGCAGATACCAAATACTGTTCTTCTAGTGTAGCCGTAGTTAGGCCACCACTTCAA
GAACTCTGTAGCACCGCCTACATACCTCGCTCTGCTAATCCTGTTACCAGTGGCTGCTGCCAGTGGCGAT
AAGTCGTGTCTTACCGGGTTGGACTCAAGACGATAGTTACCGGATAAGGCGCAGCGGTCGGGCTGAACGG
GGGGTTCGTGCACACAGCCCAGCTTGGAGCGAACGACCTACACCGAACTGAGATACCTACAGCGTGAGCT
ATGAGAAAGCGCCACGCTTCCCGAAGGGAGAAAGGCGGACAGGTATCCGGTAAGCGGCAGGGTCGGAACA
GGAGAGCGCACGAGGGAGCTTCCAGGGGGAAACGCCTGGTATCTTTATAGTCCTGTCGGGTTTCGCCACC
TCTGACTTGAGCGTCGATTTTTGTGATGCTCGTCAGGGGGGCGGAGCCTATGGAAAAACGCCAGCAACGC
GGCCTTTTTACGGTTCCTGGCCTTTTGCTGGCCTTTTGCTCACATGTTCTTTCCTGCGTTATCCCCTGAT
TCTGTGGATAACCGTATTACCGCCTTTGAGTGAGCTGATACCGCTCGCCGCAGCCGAACGACCGAGCGCA
GCGAGTCAGTGAGCGAGGAAGCGGAAGAGCGCCCAATACGCAAACCGCCTCTCCCCGCGCGTTGGCCGAT
TCATTAATG
Features (pLannotate 1.2.2; 19 found; start..end, strand, type, name):
     55..76      +  protein_bind   CAP binding site: CAP binding activates transcription in the presence of cAMP. E. coli catabolite activator protein
     91..121     +  promoter       lac promoter: promoter for the E. coli lac operon
    129..145     +  protein_bind   lac operator: The lac repressor binds to the lac operator to inhibit transcription in E. coli. This inhibition can be relieved by adding lactose or isopropyl-β-D-thiogalactopyranoside (IPTG). lac repressor encoded by lacI
    190..208     +  promoter       T3 promoter: promoter for bacteriophage T3 RNA polymerase
    232..611     +  enhancer       CMV enhancer: human cytomegalovirus immediate early enhancer
    613..890     +  promoter       chicken β-actin promoter: No description available
    891..1907    +  intron         chimeric intron: chimera between introns from chicken β-actin and rabbit β-globin
   2000..2052    +  misc_feature   MCS: multiple cloning site
   2066..2743    +  CDS            DsRed2: improved tetrameric variant of DsRed fluorescent protein mammalian codon-optimized
   2742..2765    -  misc_feature   MCS (fragment): pBluescript multiple cloning site
   2782..2800    -  promoter       SP6 promoter: promoter for bacteriophage SP6 RNA polymerase
   2826..2937    +  polyA_signal   bGH poly(A) signal: bovine growth hormone polyadenylation signal
   3042..3060    -  promoter       T7 promoter: promoter for bacteriophage T7 RNA polymerase
   3063..3220    +  CDS            lacZα (fragment): LacZα fragment of β-galactosidase; lacZ fragment
   3225..3653    +  rep_origin     f1 ori (sequence partly withheld): f1 bacteriophage origin of replication; arrow indicates direction of (+) strand synthesis
   3706..3810    +  promoter       AmpR promoter: bla
   3811..4671    +  CDS            AmpR: β-lactamase; bla; confers resistance to ampicillin, carbenicillin, and related antibiotics
   4842..5430    +  rep_origin     ori: high-copy-number ColE1/pMB1/pBR322/pUC origin of replication
   5613..42      +  CDS            lacI (fragment) (across the origin): lac repressor; lacI; The lac repressor binds to the lac operator to inhibit transcription in E. coli. This inhibition can be relieved by adding lactose or isopropyl-β-D-thiogalactopyranoside (IPTG).
