[The description below was written by a language model from this plasmid's Addgene catalogue record and pLannotate feature annotations shown in this document.]
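Description:
pCAG-DsRed2 is a mammalian expression plasmid built on the pCAG backbone that drives strong constitutive expression of the red fluorescent protein DsRed2. It is maintained in E. coli through a high-copy ColE1/pUC-type origin and selected with ampicillin via the β-lactamase gene and its own promoter. The backbone appears to derive from a pBluescript-style phagemid. It retains an f1 origin for single-stranded DNA production, along with remnants of the lac region (CAP site, lac promoter and operator, fragments of lacZα and lacI). T3, T7 and SP6 phage promoters flank the expression cassette. No mammalian selection marker is annotated, which suits the plasmid to transient expression.

The expression cassette uses the composite CAG promoter, made up of the human cytomegalovirus immediate-early enhancer, the chicken β-actin promoter and a chimeric chicken β-actin/rabbit β-globin intron. A short multiple cloning site follows, then the mammalian codon-optimised DsRed2 coding sequence, an improved tetrameric variant of the Discosoma red fluorescent protein. A bovine growth hormone polyadenylation signal terminates the transcript. The depositor notes that CAG is a more efficient promoter than CMV.

Two sequence records are annotated, of about 5.6 kb each, and they share the same part order. They differ by roughly 50 nt. The partial NGS record shows the β-actin promoter as two fragments with a 21-bp deletion, whereas the other record shows it intact.

The plasmid serves as a bright red marker for labelling transfected mammalian cells. The associated publication concerns monosynaptic transsynaptic tracing from genetically targeted neurons, but the record does not state the plasmid's exact role in that work.
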