Addgene plasmid #15777: pCAG-DsRed2
Depositing lab: Edward Callaway. Depositing organization: Salk Institute for Biological Studies. Publication: Monosynaptic restriction of transsynaptic tracing from single, genetically targeted neurons. Wickersham IR, Lyon DC, Barnard RJ, Mori T, Finke S, Conzelmann KK, Young JA, Callaway EM. Neuron. 2007 Mar 1. 53(5):639-47. 10.1016/j.neuron.2007.01.033 PubMed 17329205.
Backbone
  Vector backbone: pCAG
  Vector type: Mammalian Expression
Growth in bacteria
  Bacterial resistance: Ampicillin, 100 μg/mL
  Growth temperature: 37°C
  Growth strain: DH5alpha
  Copy number: High Copy
Gene/Insert
  Gene/Insert name: DsRed2
  Species: Discosoma
  Cloning method: Restriction Enzyme
  Sequencing primers: 5′ pCAG-F
Terms and licenses: Academic/Nonprofit Terms; Industry Terms: Not Available to Industry
Depositor comments: CAG promoter is a more efficient promoter than CMV, see "Efficient selection for high-expression transfectants with a novel eukaryotic vector", Gene. 1991 Dec 15;108(2):193-9.
How to cite: pCAG-DsRed2 was a gift from Edward Callaway (Addgene plasmid # 15777 ; http://n2t.net/addgene:15777 ; RRID:Addgene_15777)
