>Addgene plasmid #15777 | pCAG-DsRed2 | addgene partial sequence | sequence record 22273 | pCAG-F 5'-GCAACGTGCTGGTTATTGTG-3'
TTGTGGCGGCCGCCTGGGCCGGTGACCGTACCGGGCCCCCCCTCGAGCTCAAGCTTCGAATTCTGCAGTC
GACGGTACCGCGGGCCCGGGATCCACCGGTCGCCACCATGGCCTCCTCCGAGAACGTCATCACCGAGTTC
ATGCGCTTCAAGGTGCGCATGGAGGGCACCGTGAACGGCCACGAGTTCGAGATCGAGGGCGAGGGCGAGG
GCCGCCCCTACGAGGGCCACAACACCGTGAAGCTGAAGGTGACCAAGGGCGGCCCCCTGCCCTTCGCCTG
GGACATCCTGTCCCCCCAGTTCCAGTACGGCTCCAAGGTGTACGTGAAGCACCCCGCCGACATCCCCGAC
TACAAGAAGCTGTCCTTCCCCGAGGGCTTCAAGTGGGAGCGCGTGATGAACTTCGAGGACGGCGGCGTGG
CGACCGTGACCCAGGACTCCTCCCTGCAGGACGGCTGCTTCATCTACAAGGTGAAGTTCATCGGCGTGAA
CTTCCCCTCCGACGGCCCCGTGATGCAGAAGAAGACCATGGGCTGGGAGGCCTCCACCGAGCGCCTGTAC
CCCCGCGACGGCGTGCTGAAGGGCGAGACCCACAAGGCCCTGAAGCTGAAGGACGGCGGCCACTACCTGG
TGGAGTTCAAGTCCATCTACATG
